>Addgene plasmid #159138 | pCMV3TAG8li-hRNF160-3FLAG | addgene full sequence | sequence record 310764 | Addgene NGS Result
ATGCATTAGTTATTAATAGTAATCAATTACGGGGTCATTAGTTCATAGCCCATATATGGAGTTCCGCGTT
ACATAACTTACGGTAAATGGCCCGCCTGGCTGACCGCCCAACGACCCCCGCCCATTGACGTCAATAATGA
CGTATGTTCCCATAGTAACGCCAATAGGGACTTTCCATTGACGTCAATGGGTGGAGTATTTACGGTAAAC
TGCCCACTTGGCAGTACATCAAGTGTATCATATGCCAAGTACGCCCCCTATTGACGTCAATGACGGTAAA
TGGCCCGCCTGGCATTATGCCCAGTACATGACCTTATGGGACTTTCCTACTTGGCAGTACATCTACGTAT
TAGTCATCGCTATTACCATGGTGATGCGGTTTTGGCAGTACATCAATGGGCGTGGATAGCGGTTTGACTC
ACGGGGATTTCCAAGTCTCCACCCCATTGACGTCAATGGGAGTTTGTTTTGGCACCAAAATCAACGGGAC
TTTCCAAAATGTCGTAACAACTCCGCCCCATTGACGCAAATGGGCGGTAGGCGTGTACGGTGGGAGGTCT
ATATAAGCAGAGCTGGTTTAGTGAACCGTCAGATCCGCTAGCGATTACGCCAAGCTCGAAATTAACCCTC
ACTAAAGGGAACAAAAGCTGGCTCGAGCTGAAGCTTCATGGATCCAAAGCGGCCGCGACCATGGGCGGGA
AGAACAAGCAGCGAACTAAAGGGAACCTGAGGCCTTCAAACAGTGGCCGAGCTGCAGAACTCCTTGCCAA
AGAACAGGGAACAGTGCCTGGATTTATTGGTTTTGGAACATCTCAGAGTGACCTAGGCTATGTTCCTGCT
ATTCAAGGAGCTGAAGAAATTGACAGTCTTGTAGATTCTGATTTCCGAATGGTGCTGCGGAAACTTTCAA
AGAAAGATGTCACCACAAAATTAAAAGCTATGCAGGAATTTGGAACCATGTGTACAGAGAGAGACACAGA
AACTGTGAAAGGAGTTCTTCCATATTGGCCAAGAATTTTTTGCAAAATTTCACTTGATCATGACCGTCGC
GTCCGAGAAGCCACACAACAAGCTTTTGAAAAACTTATCCTTAAAGTAAAGAAACAGTTGGCTCCCTACT
TAAAAAGTTTAATGGGATATTGGCTAATGGCTCAGTGTGATACTTACACACCAGCTGCGTTTGCAGCAAA
AGATGCATTTGAAGCGGCTTTTCCTCCAAGCAAGCAACCTGAAGCCATAGCATTTTGTAAGGATGAAATT
ACAAGTGTGCTGCAGGATCATCTTATAAAAGAAACACCTGATACACTCAGTGACCCGCAAACTGTTCCAG
AGGAAGAAAGAGAAGCTAAATTCTACCGGGTTGTAACTTGTTCCTTATTGGCATTAAAGAGATTACTTTG
CCTTTTACCTGATAATGAGCTTGATTCTCTGGAGGAGAAATTTAAGTCTCTTTTATCACAGAATAAGTTT
TGGAAGTATGGAAAACACAGTGTACCTCAGATTCGCTCAGCTTATTTTGAGTTAGTCTCTGCATTGTGCC
AGCGCATTCCACAGTTGATGAAAGAGGAAGCATCCAAAGTGAGCCCATCAGTTCTACTTAGCATTGATGA
CAGTGACCCAATTGTCTGCCCAGCTCTCTGGGAAGCTGTACTCTATACACTTACAACTATTGAGGACTGT
TGGCTTCATGTAAATGCAAAAAAGAGTGTGTTTCCCAAGCTATCAACTGTGATTCGTGAAGGTGGTCGGG
GTCTAGCTACTGTCATATATCCTTACCTTCTGCCATTCATCAGCAAGCTCCCTCAGTCCATCACAAATCC
AAAGTTGGATTTCTTCAAAAATTTCCTCACGTCTCTAGTTGCTGGGCTGTCAACAGAGAGAACTAAAACC
AGCTCTTTAGAGTCCTCGGCAGTAATATCTGCTTTTTTTGAATGCTTACGTTTTATAATGCAGCAAAACT
TAGGTGAGGAAGAGATTGAACAGATGCTCGTCAATGATCAGTTGATCCCTTTTATTGATGCAGTTCTCAA
AGACCCAGGATTGCAACATGGGCAGCTATTTAACCATTTAGCAGAAACTCTAAGTTCCTGGGAAGCCAAA
GCAGACACGGAAAAAGATGAAAAAACAGCTCACAACTTGGAGAACGTACTGATACATTTCTGGGAAAGAC
TGTCAGAGATCTGTGTTGCGAAAATCAGTGAGCCAGAAGCTGATGTTGAGTCCGTTTTGGGTGTATCTAA
CCTATTACAGGTGCTTCAGAAGCCGAAGAGCTCATTGAAGTCAAGTAAAAAAAAAAATGGTAAGGTTAGA
TTTGCTGATGAGATACTTGAAAGCAATAAAGAGAATGAAAAATGTGTATCTTCAGAAGGAGAGAAGATTG
AAGGCTGGGAATTAACAACTGAACCTTCTCTCACTCATAATTCTTCAGGCCTTTTGTCTCCTCTAAGGAA
AAAACCTTTGGAAGACTTAGTCTGTAAACTCGCAGATATAAGTATTAATTATGTCAATGAACGAAAGTCA
GAGCAACATCTAAGGTTTCTTTCTACTCTGCTTGACTCCTTTTCTTCAAGCCGAGTATTTAAAATGCTAC
TTGGTGATGAAAAACAGAGTATTGTCCAAGCCAAACCTCTTGAAATAGCCAAGCTTGTACAAAAAAATCC
TGCGGTGCAGTTTTTATACCAGAAACTGATAGGTTGGCTAAATGAAGATCAAAGGAAGGATTTTGGTTTC
CTGGTGGACATTTTGTACAGTGCTCTCCGGTGCTGTGACAATGATATGGAAAGAAAAAAAGTCTTGGATG
ATCTAACCAAGGTGGACTTGAAATGGAATTCTCTTCTTAAGATTATTGAAAAGGCATGTCCTAGTTCAGA
TAAACATGCTTTAGTAACTCCTTGGCTCAAAGGCGATATCCTTGGTGAGAAATTGGTCAACTTGGCAGAT
TGTCTTTGTAATGAGGACTTGGAATCCAGGGTATCTTCAGAATCTCACTTCTCAGAAAGATGGACTCTTC
TAAGCTTGGTATTATCCCAACATGTTAAAAATGATTACTTGATTGGAGACGTATATGTTGAAAGAATCAT
TGTTAGACTTCATGAAACTTTATTCAAAACAAAGAAATTATCAGAAGCTGAAAGCAGTGACTCATCAGTG
TCTTTTATCTGTGATGTGGCCTATAACTATTTCAGCTCAGCGAAAGGATGCTTGCTAATGCCATCATCTG
AAGATTTATTATTAACTCTCTTTCAGTTATGTGCTCAGAGCAAAGAAAAAACACATTTGCCAGATTTTCT
TATCTGTAAACTGAAAAATACTTGGCTCTCTGGTGTAAATTTATTGGTTCATCAAACTGACAGTTCATAT
AAAGAGAGTACCTTCCTACATTTGTCTGCTCTGTGGCTGAAGAACCAAGTTCAGGCTTCATCTTTGGATA
TCAACAGTCTCCAAGTCCTCTTGTCTGCTGTTGATGATTTGCTAAATACACTTCTAGAGAGTGAAGATTC
TTATCTTATGGGAGTTTATATTGGAAGTGTAATGCCGAACGACAGTGAATGGGAAAAGATGAGGCAGTCT
CTTCCTATGCAGTGGTTACATAGACCTCTTTTAGAGGGAAGATTGAGTTTGAATTATGAATGTTTCAAAA
CAGATTTTAAGGAACAGGACATAAAGACACTTCCCAGCCATTTGTGTACTTCAGCATTATTGAGCAAAAT
GGTCTTAATTGCACTGAGAAAGGAAACAGTCTTAGAAAATAATGAGCTTGAGAAAATAATTGCAGAACTG
CTTTATTCACTGCAGTGGTGTGAAGAATTAGATAACCCACCTATTTTTCTAATTGGATTTTGTGAAATAC
TTCAAAAAATGAATATTACGTATGATAACTTACGTGTACTTGGTAATACGTCGGGCCTTTTGCAGCTGTT
ATTTAACAGGTCCAGAGAACATGGCACACTGTGGTCTCTTATTATTGCTAAGTTGATCCTTTCCCGAAGC
ATTTCATCTGATGAAGTAAAACCACATTATAAGAGAAAAGAAAGTTTTTTTCCACTAACTGAAGGCAATT
TGCATACCATTCAAAGTCTATGTCCATTTTTGTCAAAAGAAGAAAAGAAAGAATTTAGTGCTCAATGTAT
ACCTGCTCTTTTGGGCTGGACTAAGAAAGATCTTTGCAGCACTAATGGAGGTTTTGGACATCTTGCCATT
TTCAATTCTTGTCTGCAAACCAAAAGTATAGATGATGGAGAGCTATTACATGGAATATTAAAAATCATAA
TATCCTGGAAGAAAGAGCATGAAGATATTTTTCTTTTCAGTTGTAATCTATCAGAAGCAAGTCCAGAGGT
ACTGGGTGTAAATATAGAAATAATCCGGTTTCTTTCCCTATTTCTGAAATACTGCTCATCCCCTTTGGCA
GAGAGTGAGTGGGACTTCATCATGTGCTCCATGTTGGCTTGGTTGGAGACAACAAGTGAGAATCAGGCAT
TGTATTCTATTCCACTTGTGCAACTGTTTGCCTGTGTCAGCTGTGATTTGGCCTGTGACCTCAGTGCTTT
CTTTGATTCCACAACTCTGGATACCATTGGCAATCTTCCTGTAAATCTAATCAGTGAATGGAAAGAATTT
TTTTCCCAAGGCATCCACAGTTTGCTTTTACCTATTTTGGTGACTGTTACAGGAGAAAACAAAGATGTGT
CTGAAACATCCTTTCAGAATGCAATGCTGAAACCCATGTGTGAAACATTAACGTATATCTCAAAGGAACA
GCTATTGAGTCACAAACTTCCTGCAAGATTAGTTGCTGACCAAAAAACAAACTTACCAGAATATCTCCAG
ACTTTGTTAAATACATTGGCCCCATTACTCCTCTTCAGAGCTAGGCCTGTGCAAATTGCTGTTTATCATA
TGCTATACAAATTGATGCCTGAATTACCACAGTATGATCAGGATAATCTAAAGTCATACGGAGATGAAGA
AGAAGAGCCAGCCTTGTCACCACCAGCAGCACTGATGTCTCTTCTTAGCATTCAAGAGGACTTACTAGAA
AATGTTTTGGGGTGTATTCCTGTTGGACAGATAGTTACTATTAAACCACTGAGTGAAGACTTCTGTTATG
TTCTGGGATACCTTCTCACTTGGAAATTAATACTAACTTTCTTCAAAGCTGCATCATCACAGCTTCGGGC
TTTGTATTCCATGTATCTTCGGAAAACAAAGAGTTTGAATAAATTGCTCTATCACCTGTTCAGGCTTATG
CCAGAAAATCCAACCTATGCAGAGACAGCAGTTGAGGTCCCAAATAAGGACCCTAAAACATTCTTTACTG
AGGAGCTCCAGCTGAGTATTAGAGAAACAACAATGCTTCCATACCACATTCCACACTTGGCTTGTTCAGT
CTATCATATGACATTAAAAGACTTGCCTGCCATGGTTAGGTTGTGGTGGAATAGCAGTGAGAAGCGTGTT
TTCAATATTGTGGATAGATTTACAAGCAAGTATGTCAGCAGTGTTCTTTCTTTTCAAGAAATATCTTCTG
TACAAACAAGTACACAACTATTTAATGGCATGACGGTTAAAGCTCGAGCTACTACTCGAGAGGTAATGGC
TACTTATACTATTGAGGACATAGTTATTGAACTTATAATACAACTGCCTTCAAATTATCCACTGGGTTCA
ATAATAGTAGAAAGTGGGAAAAGAGTAGGAGTAGCTGTTCAGCAGTGGCGGAACTGGATGCTGCAGTTAA
GCACTTACCTCACCCATCAGAATGGAAGTATTATGGAAGGCTTAGCTTTATGGAAAAATAACGTAGACAA
ACGTTTTGAGGGTGTTGAAGATTGCATGATCTGTTTCTCAGTCATTCACGGTTTCAACTATTCCCTTCCC
AAAAAAGCCTGTAGAACATGCAAGAAAAAATTCCATTCAGCCTGCTTGTACAAATGGTTTACATCTAGCA
ACAAATCCACTTGTCCACTGTGTCGTGAGACGTTTTTCATCGATGTCGAGGATTACAAGGATGACGACGA
TAAGGACTATAAGGACGATGATGACAAGGACTACAAAGATGATGACGATAAATAGGGCCCGGTACCTTAA
TTAATTAAGGTACCAGGTAAGTGTACCCAATTCGCCCTATAGTGAGTCGTATTACAATTCACTCGATCGG
CTCGCTGATCAGCCTCGACTGTGCCTTCTAGTTGCCAGCCATCTGTTGTTTGCCCCTCCCCCGTGCCTTC
CTTGACCCTGGAAGGTGCCACTCCCACTGTCCTTTCCTAATAAAATGAGGAAATTGCATCGCATTGTCTG
AGTAGGTGTCATTCTATTCTGGGGGGTGGGGTGGGGCAGGACAGCAAGGGGGAGGATTGGGAAGACAATA
GCAGGCATGCTGGGGAACGCGTAAATTGTAAGCGTTAATATTTTGTTAAAATTCGCGTTAAATTTTTGTT
AAATCAGCTCATTTTTTAACCAATAGGCCGAAATCGGCAAAATCCCTTATAAATCAAAAGAATAGACCGA
GATAGGGT
[37 nt withheld, positions 6519-6555]
AAAGAACGTGGACTCCAACGTCAAAGG
[49 nt withheld, positions 6583-6631]
T
[91 nt withheld, positions 6633-6723]
G
[124 nt withheld, positions 6725-6848]
CAGGTGGCACTTTTCGGGGAAATGTGCGCGGAACCCCTATTTGTTTATTTTTCTAAATACATTCAAATAT
GTATCCGCTCATGAGACAATAACCCTGATAAATGCTTCAATAATATTGAAAAAGGAAGAGTATGAGTATT
CAACATTTCCGTGTCGCCCTTATTCCCTTTTTTGCGGCATTTTGCCTTCCTGTTTTTGCTCACCCAGAAA
CGCTGGTGAAAGTAAAAGATGCTGAAGATCAGTTGGGTGCACGAGTGGGTTACATCGAACTGGATCTCAA
CAGCGGTAAGATCCTTGAGAGTTTTCGCCCCGAAGAACGTTTTCCAATGATGAGCACTTTTAAAGTTCTG
CTATGTGGCGCGGTATTATCCCGTATTGACGCCGGGCAAGAGCAACTCGGTCGCCGCATACACTATTCTC
AGAATGACTTGGTTGAGTACTCACCAGTCACAGAAAAGCATCTTACGGATGGCATGACAGTAAGAGAATT
ATGCAGTGCTGCCATAACCATGAGTGATAACACTGCGGCCAACTTACTTCTGACAACGATCGGAGGACCG
AAGGAGCTAACCGCTTTTTTGCACAACATGGGGGATCATGTAACTCGCCTTGATCGTTGGGAACCGGAGC
TGAATGAAGCCATACCAAACGACGAGCGTGACACCACGATGCCTGTAGCAATGGCAACAACGTTGCGCAA
ACTATTAACTGGCGAACTACTTACTCTAGCTTCCCGGCAACAATTAATAGACTGGATGGAGGCGGATAAA
GTTGCAGGACCACTTCTGCGCTCGGCCCTTCCGGCTGGCTGGTTTATTGCTGATAAATCTGGAGCCGGTG
AGCGTGGGTCTCGCGGTATCATTGCAGCACTGGGGCCAGATGGTAAGCCCTCCCGTATCGTAGTTATCTA
CACGACGGGGAGTCAGGCAACTATGGATGAACGAAATAGACAGATCGCTGAGATAGGTGCCTCACTGATT
AAGCATTGGCCTCAGGATTAGTGCTTCATCCCCGTGGCCCGTTGCTCGCGTTTGCTGGCGGTGTCCCCGG
AAGAAATATATTTGCATGTCTTTAGTTCTATGATGACACAAACCCCGCCCAGCGTCTTGTCATTGGCGAA
TTCGAACACGCAGATGCAGTCGGGGCGGCGCGGTCCGAGGTCCACTTCGCATATTAAGGTGACGCGTGTG
GCCTCGAACACCGAGCGACCCTGCAGCGACCCGCTTAACAGCGTCAACAGCGTGCCGCAGATCCCGGGGG
GCAATGAGATATGAAAAAGCCTGAACTCACCGCGACGTCTGTCGAGAAGTTTCTGATCGAAAAGTTCGAC
AGCGTCTCCGACCTGATGCAGCTCTCGGAGGGCGAAGAATCTCGTGCTTTCAGCTTCGATGTAGGAGGGC
GTGGATATGTCCTGCGGGTAAATAGCTGCGCCGATGGTTTCTACAAAGATCGTTATGTTTATCGGCACTT
TGCATCGGCCGCGCTCCCGATTCCGGAAGTGCTTGACATTGGGGAATTCAGCGAGAGCCTGACCTATTGC
ATCTCCCGCCGTGCACAGGGTGTCACGTTGCAAGACCTGCCTGAAACCGAACTGCCCGCTGTTCTGCAGC
CGGTCGCGGAGGCCATGGATGCGATCGCTGCGGCCGATCTTAGCCAGACGAGCGGGTTCGGCCCATTCGG
ACCGCAAGGAATCGGTCAATACACTACATGGCGTGATTTCATATGCGCGATTGCTGATCCCCATGTGTAT
CACTGGCAAACTGTGATGGACGACACCGTCAGTGCGTCCGTCGCGCAGGCTCTCGATGAGCTGATGCTTT
GGGCCGAGGACTGCCCCGAAGTCCGGCACCTCGTGCACGCGGATTTCGGCTCCAACAATGTCCTGACGGA
CAATGGCCGCATAACAGCGGTCATTGACTGGAGCGAGGCGATGTTCGGGGATTCCCAATACGAGGTCGCC
AACATCTTCTTCTGGAGGCCGTGGTTGGCTTGTATGGAGCAGCAGACGCGCTACTTCGAGCGGAGGCATC
CGGAGCTTGCAGGATCGCCGCGGCTCCGGGCGTATATGCTCCGCATTGGTCTTGACCAACTCTATCAGAG
CTTGGTTGACGGCAATTTCGATGATGCAGCTTGGGCGCAGGGTCGATGCGACGCAATCGTCCGATCCGGA
GCCGGGACTGTCGGGCGTACACAAATCGCCCGCAGAAGCGCGGCCGTCTGGACCGATGGCTGTGTAGAAG
TACTCGCCGATAGTGGAAACCGACGCCCCAGCACTCGTCCGGATCGGGAGATGGGGGAGGCTAACTGAAA
CACGGAAGGAGACAATACCGGAAGGAACCCGCGCTATGACGGCAATAAAAAGACAGAATAAAACGCACGG
GTGTTGGGTCGTTTGTTCATAAACGCGGGGTTCGGTCCCAGGGCTGGCACTCTGTCGATACCCCACCGAG
ACCCCATTGGGGCCAATACGCCCGCGTTTCTTCCTTTTCCCCACCCCACCCCCCAAGTTCGGGTGAAGGC
CCAGGGCTCGCAGCCAACGTCGGGGCGGCAGGCCCTGCCATAGCCACTGGCCCCGTGGGTTAGGGACGGG
GTCCCCCATGGGGAATGGTTTATGGTTCGTGGGGGTTATTATTTTGGGCGTTGCGTGGGGTCAGGTCCAC
GACTGGACTGAGCAGACAGACCCATGGTTTTTGGATGGCCTGGGCATGGACCGCATGTACTGGCGCGACA
CGAACACCGGGCGTCTGTGGCTGCCAAACACCCCCGACCCCCAAAAACCACCGCGCGGATTTCTGGCGCC
GCCGGACGAACTAAACCTGACTACGACATCTCTGCCCCTTCTTCGCTGGTACGAGGAGCGCTTTGCCTCA
GGTCATGACCAAAATCCCTTAACGTGAGTTTTCGTTCCACTGAGCGTCAGACCCCGTAGAAAAGATCAAA
GGATCTTCTTGAGATCCTTTTTTTCTGCGCGTAATCTGCTGCTTGCAAACAAAAAAACCACCGCTACCAG
CGGTGGTTTGTTTGCCGGATCAAGAGCTACCAACTCTTTTTCCGAAGGTAACTGGCTTCAGCAGAGCGCA
GATACCAAATACTGTTCTTCTAGTGTAGCCGTAGTTAGGCCACCACTTCAAGAACTCTGTAGCACCGCCT
ACATACCTCGCTCTGCTAATCCTGTTACCAGTGGCTGCTGCCAGTGGCGATAAGTCGTGTCTTACCGGGT
TGGACTCAAGACGATAGTTACCGGATAAGGCGCAGCGGTCGGGCTGAACGGGGGGTTCGTGCACACAGCC
CAGCTTGGAGCGAACGACCTACACCGAACTGAGATACCTACAGCGTGAGCTATGAGAAAGCGCCACGCTT
CCCGAAGGGAGAAAGGCGGACAGGTATCCGGTAAGCGGCAGGGTCGGAACAGGAGAGCGCACGAGGGAGC
TTCCAGGGGGAAACGCCTGGTATCTTTATAGTCCTGTCGGGTTTCGCCACCTCTGACTTGAGCGTCGATT
TTTGTGATGCTCGTCAGGGGGGCGGAGCCTATGGAAAAACGCCAGCAACGCGGCCTTTTTACGGTTCCTG
GCCTTTTGCTGGCCTTTTGCTCACATGTTCTTTCCTGCGTTATCCCCTGATTCTGTGGATAACCGTATTA
CCGCC
Features (pLannotate 1.2.2; 17 found; start..end, strand, type, name):
     67..370     +  enhancer       CMV enhancer: human cytomegalovirus immediate early enhancer
    371..574     +  promoter       CMV promoter: human cytomegalovirus (CMV) immediate early promoter
    620..638     +  promoter       T3 promoter: promoter for bacteriophage T3 RNA polymerase
    691..5988    +  CDS            LTN1: LTN1_HUMAN - Also known as C21orf10, C21orf98, KIAA0714, RNF160, ZNF294. Experimental evidence at protein level: Swiss-Prot protein existence level 1. E3 ubiquitin-protein ligase component of the ribosome quality control complex (RQC), a ribosome-associated complex that mediates ubiquitination and extraction of incompletely synthesized nascent chains for proteasomal degradation (PubMed:23685075, PubMed:25132172, PubMed:25578875). Ubiquitination leads to VCP/p97 recruitment for extraction and degradation of the incomplete translation product (By similarity). From Homo sapiens (Human).
   6001..6072    +  CDS            3xFLAG: three tandem FLAG® epitope tags
   6126..6144    -  promoter       T7 promoter: promoter for bacteriophage T7 RNA polymerase
   6179..6386    +  polyA_signal   bGH poly(A) signal: bovine growth hormone polyadenylation signal
   6420..6848    -  rep_origin     f1 ori (sequence partly withheld): f1 bacteriophage origin of replication; arrow indicates direction of (+) strand synthesis
   6875..6979    +  promoter       AmpR promoter: bla
   6980..7837    +  CDS            AmpR: β-lactamase; bla; confers resistance to ampicillin, carbenicillin, and related antibiotics
   7852..8031    -  CDS            UL24 (fragment): UL24_EHV1 - Protein inferred from homology: Swiss-Prot protein existence level 3. From Equine herpesvirus 1 (strain HVS25A) (EHV-1) (Equine abortion virus).
   8014..8076    +  promoter       Mini-TK promoter: minimal herpes simplex virus (HSV) thymidine kinase promoter
   8119..9156    +  CDS            HygR: hygromycin B phosphotransferase confers resistance to hygromycin
   9198..9246    +  polyA_signal   HSV TK poly(A) signal: herpes simplex virus thymidine kinase polyadenylation signal (Cole and Stacy, 1985)
   9337..9353    -  polyA_signal   bGH poly(A) signal (fragment): bovine growth hormone polyadenylation signal
   9446..9712    +  CDS            gH (fragment): GH_HHV11 - Experimental evidence at protein level: Swiss-Prot protein existence level 1. The heterodimer glycoprotein H-glycoprotein L is required for the fusion of viral and plasma membranes leading to virus entry into the host cell. Following initial binding to host receptor, membrane fusion is mediated by the fusion machinery composed of gB and the heterodimer gH/gL. May also be involved in the fusion between the virion envelope and the outer nuclear membrane during virion morphogenesis. From Human herpesvirus 1 (strain 17) (HHV-1) (Human herpes simplex virus 1).
   9797..10385   +  rep_origin     ori: high-copy-number ColE1/pMB1/pBR322/pUC origin of replication
