[The description below was written by a language model from this plasmid's Addgene catalogue record and pLannotate feature annotations shown in this document.]
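Description:
pCMV3TAG8li-hRNF160-3FLAG is a mammalian expression plasmid of about 10.5 kb built on a modified Stratagene pCMV-3Tag-8 backbone, in which the original multiple cloning site was replaced with a new set of restriction sites (XhoI, HindIII, BamHI, NotI, ClaI). It is propagated in E. coli as a high-copy plasmid through a ColE1/pUC-type origin and selected with ampicillin via the β-lactamase gene. An f1 origin is also present, which in principle allows single-stranded DNA production. For selection in mammalian cells, the plasmid carries a hygromycin B phosphotransferase cassette driven by a minimal HSV thymidine kinase promoter and terminated by the HSV TK polyadenylation signal. The short UL24 and gH fragments annotated on either side of this cassette are most likely herpesvirus sequence flanking the TK regulatory regions rather than functional genes.

The payload is the human LTN1 coding sequence (listerin, also known as RNF160 or ZNF294), cloned between XhoI and ClaI. LTN1 is the E3 ubiquitin ligase of the ribosome quality control complex, which ubiquitinates incompletely synthesized nascent chains on stalled ribosomes so they can be extracted and degraded by the proteasome. Transcription is driven by the CMV immediate-early enhancer and promoter and terminated by the bovine growth hormone polyadenylation signal. A backbone-encoded 3xFLAG tag lies immediately downstream of the open reading frame, giving a C-terminally tagged protein. T3 and T7 promoters flank the insert and can serve for sequencing or in vitro transcription. The construct suits transient or hygromycin-selected stable expression of FLAG-tagged LTN1 for detection, immunoprecipitation and interaction studies, consistent with its origin in a project mapping innate immunity protein interaction networks that regulate type I interferon production.
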