Addgene plasmid #159138: pCMV3TAG8li-hRNF160-3FLAG
Purpose: human RNF160 (LTN1, ZNF294) FLAG mammalian expression vector.
Depositing lab: Martin Dorf. Publication: Mapping a dynamic innate immunity protein interaction network regulating type I interferon production. Li S, Wang L, Berman M, Kong YY, Dorf ME. Immunity. 2011 Sep 23;35(3):426-40. Epub 2011 Sep 8. 10.1016/j.immuni.2011.06.014 PubMed 21903422.
Backbone
  Vector backbone: pCMV-3Tag-8
  Backbone manufacturer: Stratagene
  Backbone size w/o insert (bp): 5200
  Modifications to backbone: MCS replaced with new restriction sites: XhoI, HindIII, BamHI, NotI, ClaI
  Vector type: Mammalian Expression
  Selectable markers: Hygromycin
Growth in bacteria
  Bacterial resistance: Ampicillin, 100 μg/mL
  Growth temperature: 37°C
  Growth strain: DH5alpha
  Copy number: High Copy
Gene/Insert
  Gene/Insert name: listerin E3 ubiquitin protein ligase 1 (alt name: LTN1; RNF160; ZNF294; C21orf10; C21orf98)
  Species: H. sapiens (human)
  Entrez Gene: LTN1 (a.k.a. C21orf10, C21orf98, RNF160, ZNF294)
  Promoter: CMV
  Tag / fusion protein: 3xFLAG (C terminal on backbone)
  Cloning method: Restriction Enzyme; 5′ cloning site XhoI (unknown if destroyed); 3′ cloning site ClaI (unknown if destroyed)
  Sequencing primers: 5′ AGCTGGTTTAGTGAACCGTCAGATC; 3′ TAATACGACTCACTATAGGG
Terms and licenses: Academic/Nonprofit Terms; Industry Terms: Not Available to Industry
How to cite: pCMV3TAG8li-hRNF160-3FLAG was a gift from Martin Dorf (Addgene plasmid # 159138 ; http://n2t.net/addgene:159138 ; RRID:Addgene_159138)
